>Addgene plasmid #142512 | TFORF0306 | addgene full sequence | sequence record 391461 | Addgene NGS Result
TTAATGTAGTCTTATGCAATACTCTTGTAGTCTTGCAACATGGTAACGATGAGTTAGCAACATGCCTTAC
AAGGAGAGAAAAAGCACCGTGCATGCCGATTGGTGGAAGTAAGGTGGTACGATCGTGCCTTATTAGGAAG
GCAACAGACGGGTCTGACATGGATTGGACGAACCACTGAATTGCCGCATTGCAGAGATATTGTATTTAAG
TGCCTAGCTCGATACATAAACGGGTCTCTCTGGTTAGACCAGATCTGAGCCTGGGAGCTCTCTGGCTAAC
TAGGGAACCCACTGCTTAAGCCTCAATAAAGCTTGCCTTGAGTGCTTCAAGTAGTGTGTGCCCGTCTGTT
GTGTGACTCTGGTAACTAGAGATCCCTCAGACCCTTTTAGTCAGTGTGGAAAATCTCTAGCAGTGGCGCC
CGAACAGGGACTTGAAAGCGAAAGGGAAACCAGAGGAGCTCTCTCGACGCAGGACTCGGCTTGCTGAAGC
GCGCACGGCAAGAGGCGAGGGGCGGCGACTGGTGAGTACGCCAAAAATTTTGACTAGCGGAGGCTAGAAG
GAGAGAGATGGGTGCGAGAGCGTCAGTATTAAGCGGGGGAGAATTAGATCGCGATGGGAAAAAATTCGGT
TAAGGCCAGGGGGAAAGAAAAAATATAAATTAAAACATATAGTATGGGCAAGCAGGGAGCTAGAACGATT
CGCAGTTAATCCTGGCCTGTTAGAAACATCAGAAGGCTGTAGACAAATACTGGGACAGCTACAACCATCC
CTTCAGACAGGATCAGAAGAACTTAGATCATTATATAATACAGTAGCAACCCTCTATTGTGTGCATCAAA
GGATAGAGATAAAAGACACCAAGGAAGCTTTAGACAAGATAGAGGAAGAGCAAAACAAAAGTAAGACCAC
CGCACAGCAAGCGGCCGCTGATCTTCAGACCTGGAGGAGGAGATATGAGGGACAATTGGAGAAGTGAATT
ATATAAATATAAAGTAGTAAAAATTGAACCATTAGGAGTAGCACCCACCAAGGCAAAGAGAAGAGTGGTG
CAGAGAGAAAAAAGAGCAGTGGGAATAGGAGCTTTGTTCCTTGGGTTCTTGGGAGCAGCAGGAAGCACTA
TGGGCGCAGCGTCAATGACGCTGACGGTACAGGCCAGACAATTATTGTCTGGTATAGTGCAGCAGCAGAA
CAATTTGCTGAGGGCTATTGAGGCGCAACAGCATCTGTTGCAACTCACAGTCTGGGGCATCAAGCAGCTC
CAGGCAAGAATCCTGGCTGTGGAAAGATACCTAAAGGATCAACAGCTCCTGGGGATTTGGGGTTGCTCTG
GAAAACTCATTTGCACCACTGCTGTGCCTTGGAATGCTAGTTGGAGTAATAAATCTCTGGAACAGATTTG
GAATCACACGACCTGGATGGAGTGGGACAGAGAAATTAACAATTACACAAGCTTAATACACTCCTTAATT
GAAGAATCGCAAAACCAGCAAGAAAAGAATGAACAAGAATTATTGGAATTAGATAAATGGGCAAGTTTGT
GGAATTGGTTTAACATAACAAATTGGCTGTGGTATATAAAATTATTCATAATGATAGTAGGAGGCTTGGT
AGGTTTAAGAATAGTTTTTGCTGTACTTTCTATAGTGAATAGAGTTAGGCAGGGATATTCACCATTATCG
TTTCAGACCCACCTCCCAACCCCGAGGGGACCCATGCATTGCATCTCAATTAGTCAGCAACCAGGTGTGG
AAAGTCCCCAGGCTCCCCAGCAGGCAGAAGTATGCAAAGCATGCGTCTCAATTAGTCAGCAACCATAGTC
CCGCCCCTAACTCCGCCCATCCCGCCCCTAACTCCGCCCAGTTCCGCCCATTCTCCGCCCCATGGCTGAC
TAATTTTTTTTATTTATGCAGAGGCCGAGGCCGCCTCGGCCTCTGAGCTATTCCAGAAGTAGTGAGGAGG
CTTTTTTGGAGGCCTAGGCTTTTGCAAAAAGCTTTCTAGAGGTACCACCGGAGCTTACCATGACCGAGTA
CAAGCCCACGGTGCGCCTCGCCACCCGCGACGACGTCCCCAGGGCCGTACGCACCCTCGCCGCCGCGTTC
GCCGACTACCCCGCCACGCGCCACACCGTCGATCCGGACCGCCACATCGAGCGGGTCACCGAGCTGCAAG
AACTCTTCCTCACGCGCGTCGGGCTCGACATCGGCAAGGTGTGGGTCGCGGACGACGGCGCCGCCGTGGC
GGTCTGGACCACGCCGGAGAGCGTCGAAGCGGGGGCGGTGTTCGCCGAGATCGGCCCGCGCATGGCCGAG
TTGAGCGGTTCCCGGCTGGCCGCGCAGCAACAGATGGAAGGCCTCCTGGCGCCGCACCGGCCCAAGGAGC
CCGCGTGGTTCCTGGCCACCGTCGGCGTCTCGCCCGACCACCAGGGCAAGGGTCTGGGCAGCGCCGTCGT
GCTCCCCGGAGTGGAGGCGGCCGAGCGCGCCGGGGTGCCCGCCTTCCTGGAGACCTCCGCGCCCCGCAAC
CTCCCCTTCTACGAGCGGCTCGGCTTCACCGTCACCGCCGACGTCGAGGTGCCCGAAGGACCGCGCACCT
GGTGCATGACCCGCAAGCCCGGTGCCAGTTAACGAATTCTAGATCTTGAGACAAATGGCAGTATTCATCC
ACAATTTTAAAAGAAAAGGGGGGATTGGGGGGTACAGTGCAGGGGAAAGAATAGTAGACATAATAGCAAC
AGACATACAAACTAAAGAATTACAAAAACAAATTACAAAAATTCAAAATTTTCGGGTTTATTACAGGGAC
AGCAGAGATCCACTTTGGCGCCGGCTCGAGGCCTGCAGGTGCAAAGATGGATAAAGTTTTAAACAGAGAG
GAATCTTTGCAGCTAATGGACCTTCTAGGTCTTGAAAGGAGTGGGAATTGGCTCCGGTGCCCGTCAGTGG
GCAGAGCGCACATCGCCCACAGTCCCCGAGAAGTTGGGGGGAGGGGTCGGCAATTGAACCGGTGCCTAGA
GAAGGTGGCGCGGGGTAAACTGGGAAAGTGATGTCGTGTACTGGCTCCGCCTTTTTCCCGAGGGTGGGGG
AGAACCGTATATAAGTGCAGTAGTCGCCGTGAACGTTCTTTTTCGCAACGGGTTTGCCGCCAGAACACAG
GTAAGTGCCGTGTGTGGTTCCCGCGGGCCTGGCCTCTTTACGGGTTATGGCCCTTGCGTGCCTTGAATTA
CTTCCACCTGGCTGCAGTACGTGATTCTTGATCCCGAGCTTCGGGTTGGAAGTGGGTGGGAGAGTTCGAG
GCCTTGCGCTTAAGGAGCCCCTTCGCCTCGTGCTTGAGTTGAGGCCTGGCCTGGGCGCTGGGGCCGCCGC
GTGCGAATCTGGTGGCACCTTCGCGCCTGTCTCGCTGCTTTCGATAAGTCTCTAGCCATTTAAAATTTTT
GATGACCTGCTGCGACGCTTTTTTTCTGGCAAGATAGTCTTGTAAATGCGGGCCAAGATCTGCACACTGG
TATTTCGGTTTTTGGGGCCGCGGGCGGCGACGGGGCCCGTGCGTCCCAGCGCACATGTTCGGCGAGGCGG
GGCCTGCGAGCGCGGCCACCGAGAATCGGACGGGGGTAGTCTCAAGCTGGCCGGCCTGCTCTGGTGCCTG
GCCTCGCGCCGCCGTGTATCGCCCCGCCCTGGGCGGCAAGGCTGGCCCGGTCGGCACCAGTTGCGTGAGC
GGAAAGATGGCCGCTTCCCGGCCCTGCTGCAGGGAGCTCAAAATGGAGGACGCGGCGCTCGGGAGAGCGG
GCGGGTGAGTCACCCACACAAAGGAAAAGGGCCTTTCCGTCCTCAGCCGTCGCTTCATGTGACTCCACGG
AGTACCGGGCGCCGTCCAGGCACCTCGATTAGTTCTCGAGCTTTTGGAGTACGTCGTCTTTAGGTTGGGG
GGAGGGGTTTTATGCGATGGAGTTTCCCCACACTGAGTGGGTGGAGACTGAAGTTAGGCCAGCTTGGCAC
TTGATGTAATTCTCCTTGGAATTTGCCCTTTTTGAGTTTGGATCTTGGTTCATTCTCAAGCCTCAGACAG
TGGTTCAAAGTTTTTTTCTTCCATTTCAGGTGTCGTGAGGCTAGCACCGCCACCATGTGGTGGCATCAGC
ATAATCTATGTTTCAGGCGTCCTATAGAAGAGGATTATTCTTCAGGGGATGTGGAAGAAAAGGTAGCAGC
AATTGCAGAGACAGATGAATCTGCAGAATCAGAAGGTGTAATTGATTCTCATAAACGTAGAGAAATCCTT
TCACGAAGACCCTCTTATAGGAAAATACTGAATGAACTGTCCTCTGATGTGCCTGGTGTTCCCAAGATTG
AAGAAGAGAGATCAGAGGAAGAAGGAACACCACCTAGTATTGCTACCATGGCAGTACCAACTAGCATATA
TCAGACTAGCACGGGGCAATACATTGCTATAGCCCAAGGTGGAACAATCCAGATTTCTAACCCAGGATCT
GATGGTGTTCAGGGACTGCAGGCATTAACAATGACAAATTCAGGAGCTCCTCCACCAGGTGCTACAATTG
TACAGTACGCAGCACAATCAGCTGATGGCACACAGCAGTTCTTTGTCCCAGGCAGCCAGGTTGTTGTTCA
AGATGAGGAAACTGAACTTGCCCCAAGTCACATGGCTGCTGCCACTGGTGACATGCCAACTTACCAGATC
CGAGCTCCTACTGCTGCTTTGCCACAGGGAGTGGTGATGGCTGCATCGCCCGGAAGTTTGCACAGTCCCC
AGCAGCTGGCAGAAGAAGCAACACGCAAACGAGAGCTGAGGCTAATGAAAAACAGGGAAGCTGCCAAAGA
ATGTCGACGTCGAAAGAAAGAATATGTAAAATGTCTGGAGAGCCGAGTTGCAGTGCTGGAAGTCCAGAAC
AAGAAGCTTATAGAGGAACTTGAAACCTTGAAAGACATTTGTTCTCCCAAAACAGATTACTAGTAATGAA
CTAGTCCGTAACTTGAAAGTATTTCGATTTCTTGGCTTTATATATCTTGTGGAAAGGACGACTTTCTAGT
TATCTCAGTCGTCCGACGCGTTAAGTCGACAATCAACCTCTGGATTACAAAATTTGTGAAAGATTGACTG
GTATTCTTAACTATGTTGCTCCTTTTACGCTATGTGGATACGCTGCTTTAATGCCTTTGTATCATGCTAT
TGCTTCCCGTATGGCTTTCATTTTCTCCTCCTTGTATAAATCCTGGTTGCTGTCTCTTTATGAGGAGTTG
TGGCCCGTTGTCAGGCAACGTGGCGTGGTGTGCACTGTGTTTGCTGACGCAACCCCCACTGGTTGGGGCA
TTGCCACCACCTGTCAGCTCCTTTCCGGGACTTTCGCTTTCCCCCTCCCTATTGCCACGGCGGAACTCAT
CGCCGCCTGCCTTGCCCGCTGCTGGACAGGGGCTCGGCTGTTGGGCACTGACAATTCCGTGGTGTTGTCG
GGGAAATCATCGTCCTTTCCTTGGCTGCTCGCCTGTGTTGCCACCTGGATTCTGCGCGGGACGTCCTTCT
GCTACGTCCCTTCGGCCCTCAATCCAGCGGACCTTCCTTCCCGCGGCCTGCTGCCGGCTCTGCGGCCTCT
TCCGCGTCTTCGCCTTCGCCCTCAGACGAGTCGGATCTCCCTTTGGGCCGCCTCCCCGCGTCGACTTTAA
GACCAATGACTTACAAGGCAGCTGTAGATCTTAGCCACTTTTTAAAAGAAAAGGGGGGACTGGAAGGGCT
AATTCACTCCCAACGAAGACAAGATCTGCTTTTTGCTTGTACTGGGTCTCTCTGGTTAGACCAGATCTGA
GCCTGGGAGCTCTCTGGCTAACTAGGGAACCCACTGCTTAAGCCTCAATAAAGCTTGCCTTGAGTGCTTC
AAGTAGTGTGTGCCCGTCTGTTGTGTGACTCTGGTAACTAGAGATCCCTCAGACCCTTTTAGTCAGTGTG
GAAAATCTCTAGCAGTACGTATAGTAGTTCATGTCATCTTATTATTCAGTATTTATAACTTGCAAAGAAA
TGAATATCAGAGAGTGAGAGGAACTTGTTTATTGCAGCTTATAATGGTTACAAATAAAGCAATAGCATCA
CAAATTTCACAAATAAAGCATTTTTTTCACTGCATTCTAGTTGTGGTTTGTCCAAACTCATCAATGTATC
TTATCATGTCTGGCTCTAGCTATCCCGCCCCTAACTCCGCCCATCCCGCCCCTAACTCCGCCCAGTTCCG
CCCATTCTCCGCCCCATGGCTGACTAATTTTTTTTATTTATGCAGAGGCCGAGGCCGCCTCGGCCTCTGA
GCTATTCCAGAAGTAGTGAGGAGGCTTTTTTGGAGGCCTAGGGACGTACCCAATTCGCCCTATAGTGAGT
CGTATTACGCGCGCTCACTGGCCGTCGTTTTACAACGTCGTGACTGGGAAAACCCTGGCGTTACCCAACT
TAATCGCCTTGCAGCACATCCCCCTTTCGCCAGCTGGCGTAATAGCGAAGAGGCCCGCACCGATCGCCCT
TCCCAACAGTTGCGCAGCCTGAATGGCGAATGGG
[124 nt withheld, positions 6545-6668]
C
[91 nt withheld, positions 6670-6760]
A
[49 nt withheld, positions 6762-6810]
CCTTTGACGTTGGAGTCCACGTTCTTT
[37 nt withheld, positions 6838-6874]
ACCCTATCTCGGTCTATTCTTTTGATTTATAAGGGATTTTGCCGATTTCGGCCTATTGGTTAAAAAATGA
GCTGATTTAACAAAAATTTAACGCGAATTTTAACAAAATATTAACGCTTACAATTTAGGTGGCACTTTTC
GGGGAAATGTGCGCGGAACCCCTATTTGTTTATTTTTCTAAATACATTCAAATATGTATCCGCTCATGAG
ACAATAACCCTGATAAATGCTTCAATAATATTGAAAAAGGAAGAGTATGAGTATTCAACATTTCCGTGTC
GCCCTTATTCCCTTTTTTGCGGCATTTTGCCTTCCTGTTTTTGCTCACCCAGAAACGCTGGTGAAAGTAA
AAGATGCTGAAGATCAGTTGGGTGCACGAGTGGGTTACATCGAACTGGATCTCAACAGCGGTAAGATCCT
TGAGAGTTTTCGCCCCGAAGAACGTTTTCCAATGATGAGCACTTTTAAAGTTCTGCTATGTGGCGCGGTA
TTATCCCGTATTGACGCCGGGCAAGAGCAACTCGGTCGCCGCATACACTATTCTCAGAATGACTTGGTTG
AGTACTCACCAGTCACAGAAAAGCATCTTACGGATGGCATGACAGTAAGAGAATTATGCAGTGCTGCCAT
AACCATGAGTGATAACACTGCGGCCAACTTACTTCTGACAACGATCGGAGGACCGAAGGAGCTAACCGCT
TTTTTGCACAACATGGGGGATCATGTAACTCGCCTTGATCGTTGGGAACCGGAGCTGAATGAAGCCATAC
CAAACGACGAGCGTGACACCACGATGCCTGTAGCAATGGCAACAACGTTGCGCAAACTATTAACTGGCGA
ACTACTTACTCTAGCTTCCCGGCAACAATTAATAGACTGGATGGAGGCGGATAAAGTTGCAGGACCACTT
CTGCGCTCGGCCCTTCCGGCTGGCTGGTTTATTGCTGATAAATCTGGAGCCGGTGAGCGTGGGTCTCGCG
GTATCATTGCAGCACTGGGGCCAGATGGTAAGCCCTCCCGTATCGTAGTTATCTACACGACGGGGAGTCA
GGCAACTATGGATGAACGAAATAGACAGATCGCTGAGATAGGTGCCTCACTGATTAAGCATTGGTAACTG
TCAGACCAAGTTTACTCATATATACTTTAGATTGATTTAAAACTTCATTTTTAATTTAAAAGGATCTAGG
TGAAGATCCTTTTTGATAATCTCATGACCAAAATCCCTTAACGTGAGTTTTCGTTCCACTGAGCGTCAGA
CCCCGTAGAAAAGATCAAAGGATCTTCTTGAGATCCTTTTTTTCTGCGCGTAATCTGCTGCTTGCAAACA
AAAAAACCACCGCTACCAGCGGTGGTTTGTTTGCCGGATCAAGAGCTACCAACTCTTTTTCCGAAGGTAA
CTGGCTTCAGCAGAGCGCAGATACCAAATACTGTTCTTCTAGTGTAGCCGTAGTTAGGCCACCACTTCAA
GAACTCTGTAGCACCGCCTACATACCTCGCTCTGCTAATCCTGTTACCAGTGGCTGCTGCCAGTGGCGAT
AAGTCGTGTCTTACCGGGTTGGACTCAAGACGATAGTTACCGGATAAGGCGCAGCGGTCGGGCTGAACGG
GGGGTTCGTGCACACAGCCCAGCTTGGAGCGAACGACCTACACCGAACTGAGATACCTACAGCGTGAGCT
ATGAGAAAGCGCCACGCTTCCCGAAGGGAGAAAGGCGGACAGGTATCCGGTAAGCGGCAGGGTCGGAACA
GGAGAGCGCACGAGGGAGCTTCCAGGGGGAAACGCCTGGTATCTTTATAGTCCTGTCGGGTTTCGCCACC
TCTGACTTGAGCGTCGATTTTTGTGATGCTCGTCAGGGGGGCGGAGCCTATGGAAAAACGCCAGCAACGC
GGCCTTTTTACGGTTCCTGGCCTTTTGCTGGCCTTTTGCTCACATGTTCTTTCCTGCGTTATCCCCTGAT
TCTGTGGATAACCGTATTACCGCCTTTGAGTGAGCTGATACCGCTCGCCGCAGCCGAACGACCGAGCGCA
GCGAGTCAGTGAGCGAGGAAGCGGAAGAGCGCCCAATACGCAAACCGCCTCTCCCCGCGCGTTGGCCGAT
TCATTAATGCAGCTGGCACGACAGGTTTCCCGACTGGAAAGCGGGCAGTGAGCGCAACGCAATTAATGTG
AGTTAGCTCACTCATTAGGCACCCCAGGCTTTACACTTTATGCTTCCGGCTCGTATGTTGTGTGGAATTG
TGAGCGGATAACAATTTCACACAGGAAACAGCTATGACCATGATTACGCCAAGCGCGCAATTAACCCTCA
CTAAAGGGAACAAAAGCTGGAGCTGCAAGC
Features (pLannotate 1.2.2; 31 found; start..end, strand, type, name):
      5..231     +  promoter       RSV promoter: Rous sarcoma virus enhancer/promoter
    232..412     +  LTR            5' LTR (truncated): truncated 5' long terminal repeat (LTR) from HIV-1
    459..584     +  misc_feature   HIV-1 Ψ: packaging signal of human immunodeficiency virus type 1
    568..931     +  CDS            HIV-1 gag (fragment): gag protein from human immunodeficiency virus 1; gag
   1077..1310    +  misc_feature   RRE: The Rev response element (RRE) of HIV-1 allows for Rev-dependent mRNA export from the nucleus to the cytoplasm.
   1687..1713    +  CDS            Rev (fragment): human immunodeficiency virus 1 (HIV-1) Rev protein; rev; enhances nuclear export of unspliced and incompletely spliced viral mRNAs
   1720..1743    +  promoter       SV40 promoter (fragment): SV40 early promoter
   1744..1815    +  promoter       SV40 promoter (fragment): SV40 enhancer and early promoter
   1839..1974    +  rep_origin     SV40 ori: SV40 origin of replication
   2020..2616    +  CDS            PuroR (fragment): puromycin N-acetyltransferase; pac from Streptomyces; confers resistance to puromycin
   2665..2782    +  misc_feature   cPPT/CTS: central polypurine tract and central termination sequence of HIV-1
   2847..2913    +  CDS            small t antigen (fragment): SV40 (simian virus 40) small t antigen
   2920..4098    +  promoter       EF-1α promoter: strong constitutive promoter for human elongation factor EF-1α
   4190..4960    +  CDS            CREM (fragment): CREM_HUMAN - Experimental evidence at protein level: Swiss-Prot protein existence level 1. [Isoform 6]: May play a role in the regulation of the circadian clock: acts as a transcriptional repressor of the core circadian component PER1 by directly binding to cAMP response elements in its promoter. From Homo sapiens (Human).
   4976..5029    +  promoter       U6 promoter (fragment): RNA polymerase III promoter for human U6 snRNA
   5071..5659    +  misc_feature   WPRE: woodchuck hepatitis virus posttranscriptional regulatory element
   5710..5729    +  misc_feature   cPPT/CTS (fragment): central polypurine tract and central termination sequence of HIV-1
   5731..5964    +  LTR            3' LTR (ΔU3): self-inactivating 3' long terminal repeat (LTR) from HIV-1
   6042..6163    +  polyA_signal   SV40 poly(A) signal: SV40 polyadenylation signal
   6203..6338    +  rep_origin     SV40 ori: SV40 origin of replication
   6359..6377    -  promoter       T7 promoter: promoter for bacteriophage T7 RNA polymerase
   6385..6540    +  CDS            lacZα (fragment): LacZα fragment of β-galactosidase; lacZ fragment
   6545..6973    +  rep_origin     f1 ori (sequence partly withheld): f1 bacteriophage origin of replication; arrow indicates direction of (+) strand synthesis
   7026..7130    +  promoter       AmpR promoter: bla
   7131..7991    +  CDS            AmpR: β-lactamase; bla; confers resistance to ampicillin, carbenicillin, and related antibiotics
   8162..8750    +  rep_origin     ori: high-copy-number ColE1/pMB1/pBR322/pUC origin of replication
   8933..9025    +  CDS            lacI (fragment): lac repressor; lacI; The lac repressor binds to the lac operator to inhibit transcription in E. coli. This inhibition can be relieved by adding lactose or isopropyl-β-D-thiogalactopyranoside (IPTG).
   9038..9059    +  protein_bind   CAP binding site: CAP binding activates transcription in the presence of cAMP. E. coli catabolite activator protein
   9074..9104    +  promoter       lac promoter: promoter for the E. coli lac operon
   9112..9128    +  protein_bind   lac operator: The lac repressor binds to the lac operator to inhibit transcription in E. coli. This inhibition can be relieved by adding lactose or isopropyl-β-D-thiogalactopyranoside (IPTG). lac repressor encoded by lacI
   9173..9191    +  promoter       T3 promoter: promoter for bacteriophage T3 RNA polymerase
