[The description below was written by a language model from this plasmid's Addgene catalogue record and pLannotate feature annotations shown in this document.]
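Description:
TFORF0306 is a third-generation-style, self-inactivating lentiviral expression plasmid built on the pLX_TRC317 backbone. It is one member of a barcoded library of human transcription factor open reading frames. It is propagated in E. coli through a high-copy ColE1/pUC-type origin with ampicillin resistance (AmpR), and it also carries an f1 origin and leftover lac and T7/T3 cloning-vector elements. The depositor notes that the plasmid can recombine, as is common for LTR-containing vectors.

The viral genome is transcribed from an RSV promoter fused to a truncated HIV-1 5' LTR. It contains the Ψ packaging signal with a gag fragment, the Rev response element for Rev-dependent nuclear export, a cPPT/CTS, a WPRE to enhance transcript expression, and a ΔU3 3' LTR that inactivates LTR promoter activity after integration. An SV40 poly(A) signal lies downstream of the 3' LTR.

Within this frame there are two cassettes. An SV40 early promoter/origin drives puromycin N-acetyltransferase, which allows selection of transduced mammalian cells. A full EF-1α promoter drives the synthesized human CREM ORF (cAMP responsive element modulator). The depositor assigns the ORF to a specific RefSeq/Ensembl isoform, and the annotation matches it to CREM as a partial hit of about 770 nt within the stated 950 bp insert. The record describes a unique 24-bp barcode for each ORF, but the feature table does not annotate it. The short U6 promoter fragment between the ORF and the WPRE is probably a residual backbone sequence rather than a functional element.

The construct is intended for stable CREM overexpression. In pooled screens, the barcode identifies which transcription factor each cell received, as in the directed-differentiation studies for which the library was made.
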