Addgene plasmid #142512: TFORF0306
Purpose: Lentiviral vector for overexpressing transcription factor ORFs with unique 24-bp barcodes. Barcodes facilitate identification of transcription factors in pooled screens.
Depositing lab: Feng Zhang. Depositing organization: Broad Institute. Publication: A transcription factor atlas of directed differentiation. Joung J, Ma S, Tay T, Geiger-Schuller KR, Kirchgatterer PC, Verdine VK, Guo B, Arias-Garcia MA, Allen WE, Singh A, Kuksenko O, Abudayyeh OO, Gootenberg JS, Fu Z, Macrae RK, Buenrostro JD, Regev A, Zhang F. Cell. 2023 Jan 5;186(1):209-229.e26. doi: 10.1016/j.cell.2022.11.026. PubMed 36608654.
Backbone
  Vector backbone: pLX_TRC317
  Backbone manufacturer: Broad Institute Genetic Perturbation Platform
  Backbone size w/o insert (bp): 8264
  Vector type: Mammalian Expression, Lentiviral
  Selectable markers: Puromycin
Growth in bacteria
  Bacterial resistance: Ampicillin, 100 μg/mL
  Growth temperature: 37°C
  Growth strain: NEB Stable
  Copy number: High Copy
Gene/Insert
  Gene/Insert name: CREM
  Species: H. sapiens (human)
  Insert size (bp): 950
  Entrez Gene: CREM (a.k.a. CREM-2, ICER, hCREM-2)
  Promoter: EF1a
  Cloning method: Unknown
  Sequencing primers: 5′ GGGTGGAGACTGAAGTTAGGCCAG; 3′ CACATAGCGTAAAAGGAGCAACATAG
Terms and licenses: Academic/Nonprofit Terms; Industry Terms: Not Available to Industry
Depositor comments: NM_001267564,ENST00000395887 . The transcription factor ORF portion of this plasmid was synthesized by Genewiz. Please test multiple small colonies in case of plasmid recombination. To make this collection available in a timely manner, a portion of this collection was not fully sequenced by Addgene. If an Addgene verified full plasmid sequence is not available, please contact us prior to placing an order to request the full sequence.
How to cite: TFORF0306 was a gift from Feng Zhang (Addgene plasmid # 142512 ; http://n2t.net/addgene:142512 ; RRID:Addgene_142512)
