>Addgene plasmid #142512 | TFORF0306 | depositor partial sequence | sequence record 279674 | Insert
ACCGCCACCATGTGGTGGCATCAGCATAATCTATGTTTCAGGCGTCCTATAGAAGAGGATTATTCTTCAG
GGGATGTGGAAGAAAAGGTAGCAGCAATTGCAGAGACAGATGAATCTGCAGAATCAGAAGGTGTAATTGA
TTCTCATAAACGTAGAGAAATCCTTTCACGAAGACCCTCTTATAGGAAAATACTGAATGAACTGTCCTCT
GATGTGCCTGGTGTTCCCAAGATTGAAGAAGAGAGATCAGAGGAAGAAGGAACACCACCTAGTATTGCTA
CCATGGCAGTACCAACTAGCATATATCAGACTAGCACGGGGCAATACATTGCTATAGCCCAAGGTGGAAC
AATCCAGATTTCTAACCCAGGATCTGATGGTGTTCAGGGACTGCAGGCATTAACAATGACAAATTCAGGA
GCTCCTCCACCAGGTGCTACAATTGTACAGTACGCAGCACAATCAGCTGATGGCACACAGCAGTTCTTTG
TCCCAGGCAGCCAGGTTGTTGTTCAAGATGAGGAAACTGAACTTGCCCCAAGTCACATGGCTGCTGCCAC
TGGTGACATGCCAACTTACCAGATCCGAGCTCCTACTGCTGCTTTGCCACAGGGAGTGGTGATGGCTGCA
TCGCCCGGAAGTTTGCACAGTCCCCAGCAGCTGGCAGAAGAAGCAACACGCAAACGAGAGCTGAGGCTAA
TGAAAAACAGGGAAGCTGCCAAAGAATGTCGACGTCGAAAGAAAGAATATGTAAAATGTCTGGAGAGCCG
AGTTGCAGTGCTGGAAGTCCAGAACAAGAAGCTTATAGAGGAACTTGAAACCTTGAAAGACATTTGTTCT
CCCAAAACAGATTACTAGTAATGAACTAGTCCGTAACTTGAAAGTATTTCGATTTCTTGGCTTTATATAT
CTTGTGGAAAGGACGACTTTCTAGTTATCTCAGTCGTCCG
