>Addgene plasmid #142512 | TFORF0306 | depositor partial sequence | sequence record 279675 | Barcode
CTTTCTAGTTATCTCAGTCGTCCG
